Addgene plasmid #87154: pCASCADE-fabI-gltA1-gltA2-udhA-gapAP1
Purpose: fabI-gltA1-gltA2-udhA-gapAP1 targeting guide RNA E. coli , Low Phosphate Induction
Depositing lab: Michael Lynch. Depositing organization: Duke University.
Backbone
  Vector backbone: pCASCADE
  Backbone manufacturer: None - Constructed in House
  Backbone size w/o insert (bp): 2500
  Total vector size (bp): 2903
  Vector type: Bacterial Expression
Growth in bacteria
  Bacterial resistance: Chloramphenicol, 25 μg/mL
  Growth temperature: 37°C
  Growth strain: DH5alpha
  Copy number: Low Copy
Gene/Insert
  Gene/Insert name: fabI-gltA1-gltA2-udhA-GapAP1 guide array
  gRNA/shRNA sequence: 5 Guide Array : E . coli fabI promoter, gltA promoter1, gltA promoter 2, udhA promoter, gapA promoter 1
  Promoter: E . coli ugpB gene promoter, low phosphate induction
  Cloning method: Gibson Cloning
  Sequencing primers: 5′ CACCACGTCGTCCCTATCTG; 3′ ATCTCCGCCCCGTTCGTAA
Terms and licenses: Academic/Nonprofit Terms; Industry Terms: Not Available to Industry
How to cite: pCASCADE-fabI-gltA1-gltA2-udhA-gapAP1 was a gift from Michael Lynch (Addgene plasmid # 87154 ; http://n2t.net/addgene:87154 ; RRID:Addgene_87154)
