[The description below was written by a language model from this plasmid's Addgene catalogue record and pLannotate feature annotations shown in this document.]
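Description:
pCASCADE-fabI-gltA1-gltA2-udhA-gapAP1 is a small bacterial expression plasmid for E. coli, built on an in-house pCASCADE backbone, that delivers a five-spacer CRISPR guide array for multiplexed gene silencing. It replicates from a p15A origin, which is compatible with ColE1-type plasmids and matches the catalogue's low-copy designation. Selection is by chloramphenicol resistance, provided by a cat gene with its native promoter and followed by the lambda t0 terminator. The annotation also detects a short RSF-type origin fragment, probably just sequence similarity near the p15A region, and a Tn10 TetR coding sequence on the reverse strand. TetR appears to be a carry-over from the backbone, since the record assigns it no role in regulating the array.

The payload is a guide array, assembled by Gibson cloning, whose spacers target the promoter regions of fabI, gltA (promoters 1 and 2), udhA and gapA (promoter 1). The array is transcribed from the E. coli ugpB promoter, which is induced under low phosphate, so guide expression switches on as phosphate is depleted. The automated feature table does not annotate the ugpB promoter or the array itself. They presumably lie in the unannotated stretch between the rrnB T1/T7Te terminators and the origin. The plasmid name implies use with a Cascade (type I-E CRISPR) system supplied by the host, although the record does not describe the strain requirements. The design suits phosphate-triggered, simultaneous repression of fatty acid synthesis, citrate synthase, transhydrogenase and glycolytic genes for dynamic metabolic control. The sequenced record is 3,088 nt, somewhat larger than the catalogue's stated total of 2,903 bp.
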