Features (pLannotate 1.2.2; 8 found; start..end, strand, type, name):
      7..630     -  CDS            TetR: tetracycline repressor TetR; tetR from transposon Tn10; TetR binds to the tetracycline operator tetO to inhibit transcription. This inhibition can be relieved by adding tetracycline or doxycycline.
    642..713     +  terminator     rrnB T1 terminator: transcription terminator T1 from the E. coli rrnB gene
    729..756     +  terminator     T7Te terminator: phage T7 early transcription terminator
   1386..1441    -  rep_origin     RSF ori (fragment): Plasmids containing the RSF 1030 origin of replication can be propagated in E. coli cells that contain additional plasmids with compatible origins.
   1529..2074    -  rep_origin     p15A ori: Plasmids containing the medium-copy-number p15A origin of replication can be propagated in E. coli cells that contain a second plasmid with the ColE1 origin.
   2188..2282    -  terminator     lambda t0 terminator: transcription terminator from phage lambda
   2306..2962    -  CDS            cat: CAT_ECOLX - Experimental evidence at protein level: Swiss-Prot protein existence level 1. This enzyme is an effector of chloramphenicol resistance in bacteria. From Escherichia coli. This protein is used as a marker in many commonly used cloning vectors, such as pACYC184.
   2963..3065    -  promoter       cat promoter: promoter of the E. coli cat gene encoding chloramphenicol acetyltransferase
>Addgene plasmid #87154 | pCASCADE-fabI-gltA1-gltA2-udhA-gapAP1 | addgene full sequence | sequence record 174942 | Addgene NGS Result
GACGTCTTAAGACCCACTTTCACATTTAAGTTGTTTTTCTAATCCGCATATGATCAATTCAAGGCCGAAT
AAGAAGGCTGGCTCTGCACCTTGGTGATCAAATAATTCGATAGCTTGTCGTAATAATGGCGGCATACTAT
CAGTAGTAGGTGTTTCCCTTTCTTCTTTAGCGACTTGATGCTCTTGATCTTCCAATACGCAACCTAAAGT
AAAATGCCCCACAGCGCTGAGTGCATATAATGCATTCTCTAGTGAAAAACCTTGTTGGCATAAAAAGGCT
AATTGATTTTCGAGAGTTTCATACTGTTTTTCTGTAGGCCGTGTACCTAAATGTACTTTTGCTCCATCGC
GATGACTTAGTAAAGCACATCTAAAACTTTTAGCGTTATTACGTAAAAAATCTTGCCAGCTTTCCCCTTC
TAAAGGGCAAAAGTGAGTATGGTGCCTATCTAACATCTCAATGGCTAAGGCGTCGAGCAAAGCCCGCTTA
TTTTTTACATGCCAATACAATGTAGGCTGCTCTACACCTAGCTTCTGGGCGAGTTTACGGGTTGTTAAAC
CTTCGATTCCGACCTCATTAAGCAGCTCTAATGCGCTGTTAATCACTTTACTTTTATCTAATCTAGACAT
CATCCAGGCATCAAATAAAACGAAAGGCTCAGTCGAAAGACTGGGCCTTTCGTTTTATCTGTTGTTTGTC
GGTGAACGCTCTCTACTAGAGTCACACTGGCTCACCTTCGGGTGGGCCTTTCTGCGTTTATACACAGCTA
ACACCACGTCGTCCCTATCTGCTGCCCTAGGTCTATGAGTGGTTGCTGGATAACTCTTTCTGACACCTTA
CTATCTTACAAATGTAACAAAAAAGTTATTTTTCTGTAATTCGAGCATGTCATGTTACCCCGCGAGCATA
AAACGCGTATATTCAGGGAGACCACAACGGTTTCCCTCTACAAATAATTTTGTTTAACTTTGAATTCAAA
AGATCTGGTACCACCTCGAGTTCCCCGCGCCAGCGGGGATAAACCGTTGATTATAATAACCGTTTATCTG
TTCGTATCGAGTTCCCCGCGCCAGCGGGGATAAACCGAAAAGCATATAATGCGTAAAAGTTATGAAGTTC
GAGTTCCCCGCGCCAGCGGGGATAAACCGTATTGACCAATTCATTCGGGACAGTTATTAGTTCGAGTTCC
CCGCGCCAGCGGGGATAAACCGTTACCATTCTGTTGCTTTTATGTATAAGAATCGAGTTCCCCGCGCCAG
CGGGGATAAACCGGTTTTTGTAATTTTACAGGCAACCTTTTATTCGAGTTCCCCGCGCCAGCGGGGATAA
ACCGAAAAAAAAACCCCGCCCCTGACAGGGCGGGGTTTTTTTTCCTAGGGATATATTCCGCTTCCTCGCT
CACTGACTCGCTACGCTCGGTCGTTCGACTGCGGCGAGCGGAAATGGCTTACGAACGGGGCGGAGATTTC
CTGGAAGATGCCAGGAAGATACTTAACAGGGAAGTGAGAGGGCCGCGGCAAAGCCGTTTTTCCATAGGCT
CCGCCCCCCTGACAAGCATCACGAAATCTGACGCTCAAATCAGTGGTGGCGAAACCCGACAGGACTATAA
AGATACCAGGCGTTTCCCCCTGGCGGCTCCCTCGTGCGCTCTCCTGTTCCTGCCTTTCGGTTTACCGGTG
TCATTCCGCTGTTATGGCCGCGTTTGTCTCATTCCACGCCTGACACTCAGTTCCGGGTAGGCAGTTCGCT
CCAAGCTGGACTGTATGCACGAACCCCCCGTTCAGTCCGACCGCTGCGCCTTATCCGGTAACTATCGTCT
TGAGTCCAACCCGGAAAGACATACAAAAGCACCACTGGCAGCAGCCACTGGTAATTGATTTAGAGGAGTT
AGTCTTGAAGTCATGCGCCGGTTAAGGCTAAACTGAAAGGACAAGTTTTGGTGACTGCGCTCCTCCAAGC
CAGTTACCTCGGTTCAAAGAGTTGGTAGCTCAGAGAACCTTCGAAAAACCGCCCTGCAAGGCGGTTTTTT
CGTTTTCAGAGCAAGAGATTACGCGCAGACCAAAACGATCTCAAGAAGATCATCTTATTAATCAGATAAA
ATATTTCTAGATTTCAGTGCAATTTATCTCTTCAAATGTAGCACCTGAAGTCAGCCCCATACGATATAAG
TTGTTACTAGTGCTTGGATTCTCACCAATAAAAAACGCCCGGCGGCAACCGAGCGTTCTGAACAAATCCA
GATGGAGTTCTGAGGTCATTACTGGATCTATCAACAGGAGTCCAAGCGAGCTCGATATCAAATTACGCCC
CGCCCTGCCACTCATCGCAGTACTGTTGTAATTCATTAAGCATTCTGCCGACATGGAAGCCATCACAAAC
GGCATGATGAACCTGAATCGCCAGCGGCATCAGCACCTTGTCGCCTTGCGTATAATATTTGCCCATGGTG
AAAACGGGGGCGAAGAAGTTGTCCATATTGGCCACGTTTAAATCAAAACTGGTGAAACTCACCCAGGGAT
TGGCTGAGACGAAAAACATATTCTCAATAAACCCTTTAGGGAAATAGGCCAGGTTTTCACCGTAACACGC
CACATCTTGCGAATATATGTGTAGAAACTGCCGGAAATCGTCGTGGTATTCACTCCAGAGCGATGAAAAC
GTTTCAGTTTGCTCATGGAAAACGGTGTAACAAGGGTGAACACTATCCCATATCACCAGCTCACCGTCTT
TCATTGCCATACGAAATTCCGGATGAGCATTCATCAGGCGGGCAAGAATGTGAATAAAGGCCGGATAAAA
CTTGTGCTTATTTTTCTTTACGGTCTTTAAAAAGGCCGTAATATCCAGCTGAACGGTCTGGTTATAGGTA
CATTGAGCAACTGACTGAAATGCCTCAAAATGTTCTTTACGATGCCATTGGGATATATCAACGGTGGTAT
ATCCAGTGATTTTTTTCTCCATTTTAGCTTCCTTAGCTCCTGAAAATCTCGATAACTCAAAAAATACGCC
CGGTAGTGATCTTATTTCATTATGGTGAAAGTTGGAACCTCTTACGTGCCGATCAACGTCTCATTTTCGC
CAGATATC
